Addgene plasmid #148152: pAc5.1B-lambdaN-HA-DmThor-del76-84-V5His6_Z
Purpose: Insect Expression of DmThor-del76-84
Depositing lab: Elisa Izaurralde. Depositing organization: Max Planck Institute for Developmental Biology. Publication: 4E-BPs require non-canonical 4E-binding motifs and a lateral surface of eIF4E to repress translation. Igreja C, Peter D, Weiler C, Izaurralde E. Nat Commun. 2014 Sep 2;5:4790. doi: 10.1038/ncomms5790. PubMed 25179781.
Backbone
  Vector backbone: Unknown
  Vector type: Insect Expression
Growth in bacteria
  Bacterial resistance: Ampicillin, 100 μg/mL
  Growth temperature: 37°C
  Growth strain: DH5alpha
  Copy number: Low Copy
Gene/Insert
  Gene/Insert name: DmThor-del76-84
  Species: D. melanogaster (fly)
  Mutation: one silent mutation compared to the sequence given by NCBI: NM_057947.4
  Entrez Gene: Thor (a.k.a. Dmel_CG8846, 153432_at, 43-BP, 4E-BP, 4E-BP1, 4EBP, 4e-BP, 4e-bp, 4eBP, 4ebp, BcDNA.HL08053, BcDNA:HL08053, CG8846, CT8705, Dm 4E-BP, Dmel\CG8846, Phas1, Thor/EIF4EBP, anon-WO0172774.158, d4E-BP, d4E-BP1, d4EBP, d4e-bp, d4eBP, dthor, eIF4E-BP, l(2)06270, l(2)k07736, l(2)k13517, pp20, thor)
  Cloning method: Unknown
Terms and licenses: Academic/Nonprofit Terms; Industry Terms: Not Available to Industry
Depositor comments: Plasmids from this collection were made available to the research community and donated after the lab closed. Please note that the sequence provided by the depositing laboratory may be theoretical/predicted or based on Sanger sequencing results. There may be discrepancies between sequencing results obtained by Addgene and the depositor sequence. If an Addgene verified sequence is not available, please contact before placing your order to request that our lab fully sequence the plasmid.
How to cite: pAc5.1B-lambdaN-HA-DmThor-del76-84-V5His6_Z was a gift from Elisa Izaurralde (Addgene plasmid # 148152 ; http://n2t.net/addgene:148152 ; RRID:Addgene_148152)
