[The description below was written by a language model from this plasmid's Addgene catalogue record and pLannotate feature annotations shown in this document.]
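Description:
pAc5.1B-lambdaN-HA-DmThor-del76-84-V5His6_Z is a 5.8 kb insect expression plasmid for producing a deletion variant of the Drosophila melanogaster translational repressor Thor (4E-BP) in fly cells. The catalogue lists the backbone as unknown, although the name and the annotated parts point to a pAc5.1-type vector. It is maintained in E. coli through a ColE1/pUC-family origin and selected with ampicillin via the β-lactamase gene and its bla promoter. The record lists it as low copy, whereas the origin annotation describes a high-copy type. Short fragments of a tetracycline resistance gene and of SV40 large T antigen are also annotated; these appear to be non-functional backbone remnants. No selectable marker for insect cells is annotated.

Expression is driven by the constitutive Drosophila actin 5C (Ac5) promoter and terminated by an SV40 polyadenylation signal. The open reading frame begins with a short fragment of the bacteriophage lambda N protein, followed by an HA epitope (a single-repeat-sized match to the 3xHA feature), the Thor coding sequence, and then a V5 tag. The name also indicates a His6 tag, which the feature table does not annotate separately, and the record does not confirm whether the C-terminal tags are translated with the insert. The lambdaN peptide is commonly used to tether a fusion protein to reporter mRNAs carrying BoxB hairpins, while the epitope tags permit detection and immunoprecipitation.

The insert lacks residues 76–84 and carries one silent change relative to the NCBI reference sequence. The associated study examined non-canonical eIF4E-binding motifs in 4E-BPs, so the plasmid was probably used to test how this region contributes to eIF4E binding and translational repression, though the record does not state what the deletion removes.
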