Features (pLannotate 1.2.2; 11 found; start..end, strand, type, name):
     56..2568    +  promoter       Ac5 promoter: Drosophila melanogaster actin 5C promoter
   2588..2653    +  CDS            N (fragment): REGN_LAMBD - Experimental evidence at protein level: Swiss-Prot protein existence level 1. Plays a role as a transcriptional antitermination factor that allows the virus to initiate its lytic phase. Activates expression of the delayed viral early genes by modifying host RNA polymerase (RNAP) into a form that is resistant to termination signals. This antitermination function requires the host NusA protein which serves to stabilize the interaction between antitermination protein N and host RNA polymerase. From Escherichia phage lambda (Bacteriophage lambda).
   2678..2704    +  CDS            3xHA (fragment): three tandem HA epitope tags
   2732..3055    +  CDS            Thor (fragment): 4EBP_DROME - Experimental evidence at protein level: Swiss-Prot protein existence level 1. Repressor of translation initiation that regulates eIF4E1 activity by preventing its assembly into the eIF4F complex (PubMed:11389445, PubMed:19804760, PubMed:25702871). Hypophosphorylated form competes with eIF4G1 and strongly binds to eIF4E1, leading to repress translation (PubMed:25702871). In contrast, hyperphosphorylated form dissociates from eIF4E1, allowing interaction between eIF4G1 and eIF4E1, leading to initiation of translation (PubMed:25702871). Acts as a regulator of various biological proce
   3086..3127    +  CDS            V5 tag: epitope tag from simian virus 5
   3227..3361    -  polyA_signal   SV40 poly(A) signal: SV40 polyadenylation signal
   3384..3468    -  CDS            large T antigen (fragment): large T antigen from SV40 (simian virus 40)
   3469..3939    +  CDS            TcR (fragment): tetracycline efflux protein; tet; confers resistance to tetracycline
   3983..4571    -  rep_origin     ori: high-copy-number ColE1/pMB1/pBR322/pUC origin of replication
   4742..5602    -  CDS            AmpR: β-lactamase; bla; confers resistance to ampicillin, carbenicillin, and related antibiotics
   5603..5707    -  promoter       AmpR promoter: bla
>Addgene plasmid #148152 | pAc5.1B-lambdaN-HA-DmThor-del76-84-V5His6_Z | depositor full sequence | sequence record 290600 | Full Sequence
CTTCAAGGAATTAATTCTATATTCTAAAAACACAAATGATACTTCTAAAAAAAATCATGAATGGCATCAA
CTCTGAATCAAATCTTTGCAGATGCACCTACTTCTCATTTCCACTGTCACATCATTTTTCCAGATCTCGC
TGCCTGTTATGTGGCCCACAAACCAAGACACGTTTTATGGCCATTAAAGCTGGCTGATCGTCGCCAAACA
CCAAATACATATCAATATGTACATTCGAGAAAGAAGCGATCAAAGAAGCGTCTTCGGGCGAGTAGGAGAA
TGCGGAGGAGAAGGAGAACGAGCTGATCTAGTATCTCTCCACAATCCAATGCCAACTGACCAACTGGCCA
TATTCGGAGCAATTTGAAGCCAATTTCCATCGCCTGGCGATCGCTCCATTCTTGGCTATATGTTTTTCAC
CGTTCCCGGGGCCATTTTCAAAGACTCGTCGGTAAGATAAGATTGTGTCACTCGCTGTCTCTCTTCATTT
GTCGAAGAATGCTGAGGAATTTCGCGATGACGTCGGCGAGTATTTTGAAGAATGAGAATAATTTGTATTT
ATACGAAAATCAGTTAGTGGAATTTTCTACAAAAACATGTTATCTATAGATAATTTTGTTGCAAAATATG
TTGACTATGACAAAGATTGTATGTATATACCTTTAATGTATTCTCATTTTCTTATGTATTTATAATGGCA
ATGATGATACTGATGATATTTTAAGATGATGCCAGACCACAGGCTGATTTCTGCGTCTTTTGCCGAACGC
AGTGCATGTGCGGTTGTTGTTTTTTGGAATAGTTTCAATTTTCGGACTGTCCGCTTTGATTTCAGTTTCT
TGGCTTATTCAAAAAGCAAAGTAAAGCCAAAAAAGCGAGATGGCAATACCAAATGCGGCAAAACGGTAGT
GGAAGGAAAGGGGTGCGGGGCAGCGGAAGGAAGGGTGGGGCGGGGCGTGGCGGGGTCTGTGGCTGGGCGC
GACGTCACCGACGTTGGAGCCACTCCTTTGACCATGTGTGCGTGTGTGTATTATTCGTGTCTCGCCACTC
GCCGGTTGTTTTTTTCTTTTTATCTCGCTCTCTCTAGCGCCATCTCGTACGCATGCTCAACGCACCGCAT
GTTGCCGTGTCCTTTATGCGTCATTTTGGCTCGAAATAGGCAATTATTTAAACAAAGATTAGTCAACGAA
AACGCTAAAATAAATAAGTCTACAATATGGTTACTTATTGCCATGTGTGTGCAGCCAACGATAGCAACAA
AAGCAACAACACAGTGGCTTTCCCTCTTTCACTTTTTGTTTGCAAGCGCGTGCGAGCAAGACGGCACGAC
CGGCAAACGCAATTACGCTGACAAAGAGCAGACGAAGTTTTGGCCGAAAAACATCAAGGCGCCTGATACG
AATGCATTTGCAATAACAATTGCGATATTTAATATTGTTTATGAAGCTGTTTGACTTCAAAACACACAAA
AAAAAAAATAAAACAAATTATTTGAAAGAGAATTAGGAATCGGACAGCTTATCGTTACGGGCTAACAGCA
CACCGAGACGAAATAGCTTACCTGACGTCACAGCCTCTGGAAGAACTGCCGCCAAGCAGAGAGAGAGAGA
AAAAGAGGGAGAGCAGCTTAGACCGCATGTGCTTGTGTGTGAGGCGTCTCTCTCTTCGTCTCCTGTTTGC
GCAAACGCATAGACTGCACTGAGAAAATCGATTACCTATTTTTTATGAATGAATATTTGCACTATTACTA
TTCAAAACTATTAAGATAGCAATCACATTCAATAGCCAAATACTATACCACCTGAGCGATGCAACGAAAT
GATCAATTTGAGCAAAAATGCTGCATATTTAGGACGGCATCATTATAGAAATGCTTCTTGCTGTGTACTT
TTCTCTCGTCTGGCAGCTGTTTCGCCGTTATTGTTAAAACCGGCTTAAGTTAGGTGTGTTTTCTACGACT
AGTGATGCCCCTACTAGAAGATGTGTGTTGCACAAATGTCCCTGAATAACCAATTTGAAGTGCAGATAGC
AGTAAACGTAAGCTAATATGAATATTATTTAACTGTAATGTTTTAATATCGCTGGACATTACTAATAAAC
CCACTATAAACACATGTACATATGTATGTTTTGGCATACAATGAGTAGTTGGGGAAAAAATGTGTAAAAG
CACCGTGACCATCACAGCATAAAGATAACCAGCTGAAGTATCGAATATGAGTAACCCCCAAATTGAATCA
CATGCCGCAACTGATAGGACCCATGGAAGTACACTCTTCATGGCGATATACAAGACACACACAAGCACGA
ACACCCAGTTGCGGAGGAAATTCTCCGTAAATGAAAACCCAATCGGCGAACAATTCATACCCATATATGG
TAAAAGTTTTGAACGCGACTTGAGAGCGGAGAGCATTGCGGCTGATAAGGTTTTAGCGCTAAGCGGGCTT
TATAAAACGGGCTGCGGGACCAGTTTTCATATCACTACCGTTTGAGTTCTTGTGCTGTGTGGATACTCCT
CCCGACACAAAGCCGCTCCATCAGCCAGCAGTCGTCTAATCCAGAGACCCCGGATCGGGGTACCAACATG
GACGCACAAACACGACGACGTGAGCGTCGCGCTGAGAAACAAGCTCAATGGAAAGCTGCAAACGGTGGAT
CTCCTCCACATATGGCTTACCCATACGATGTTCCAGATTACGCTCCTCCAAGCTTGAATTCTGCAGATAT
CATGTCCGCTTCACCCACCGCCCGTCAAGCCATCACCCAGGCCCTGCCCATGATCACCAGGAAGGTTGTC
ATCTCGGATCCGATCCAGATGCCCGAGGTGTACTCCTCGACGCCCGGCGGAACCCTCTACTCCACCACTC
CTGGAGGCACCAAACTTATCTACGAGCGGGCTTTCATGAAGAATCTCCGTGGCTCCCCATTGAGCCAAAC
TCCGCCGTCCAACGTGCGTACTCCCTTCCGCAAGTGCGTGCCCGTCCCCACGGAACTGATCAAGCAGACC
AAGTCGCTGAAGATCGAGGACCAGGAACAGTTCCAACTGGATCTGCGCTCGAGTCTAGAGGGCCCGCGGT
TCGAAGGTAAGCCTATCCCTAACCCTCTCCTCGGTCTCGATTCTACGCGTACCGGTCATCATCACCATCA
CCATTGAGTTTAAACCCGCTGATCAGCCTCGACTGTGCCTTCTAAGGCCTGAGCTCGCTGATCAGCCTCG
ATCGAGGATCCAGACATGATAAGATACATTGATGAGTTTGGACAAACCACAACTAGAATGCAGTGAAAAA
AATGCTTTATTTGTGAAATTTGTGATGCTATTGCTTTATTTGTAACCATTATAAGCTGCAATAAACAAGT
TAACAACAACAATTGCATTCATTTTATGTTTCAGGTTCAGGGGGAGGTGTGGGAGGTTTTTTAAAGCAAG
TAAAACCTCTACAAATGTGGTATGGCTGATTATGATCAGTCGACCGATGCCCTTGAGAGCCTTCAACCCA
GTCAGCTCCTTCCGGTGGGCGCGGGGCATGACTATCGTCGCCGCACTTATGACTGTCTTCTTTATCATGC
AACTCGTAGGACAGGTGCCGGCAGCGCTCTGGGTCATTTTCGGCGAGGACCGCTTTCGCTGGAGCGCGAC
GATGATCGGCCTGTCGCTTGCGGTATTCGGAATCTTGCACGCCCTCGCTCAAGCCTTCGTCACTGGTCCC
GCCACCAAACGTTTCGGCGAGAAGCAGGCCATTATCGCCGGCATGGCGGCCGACGCGCTGGGCTACGTCT
TGCTGGCGTTCGCGACGCGAGGCTGGATGGCCTTCCCCATTATGATTCTTCTCGCTTCCGGCGGCATCGG
GATGCCCGCGTTGCAGGCCATGCTGTCCAGGCAGGTAGATGACGACCATCAGGGACAGCTTCAAGGATCG
CTCGCGGCTCTTACCAGCCAGCAAAAGGCCAGGAACCGTAAAAAGGCCGCGTTGCTGGCGTTTTTCCATA
GGCTCCGCCCCCCTGACGAGCATCACAAAAATCGACGCTCAAGTCAGAGGTGGCGAAACCCGACAGGACT
ATAAAGATACCAGGCGTTTCCCCCTGGAAGCTCCCTCGTGCGCTCTCCTGTTCCGACCCTGCCGCTTACC
GGATACCTGTCCGCCTTTCTCCCTTCGGGAAGCGTGGCGCTTTCTCAATGCTCACGCTGTAGGTATCTCA
GTTCGGTGTAGGTCGTTCGCTCCAAGCTGGGCTGTGTGCACGAACCCCCCGTTCAGCCCGACCGCTGCGC
CTTATCCGGTAACTATCGTCTTGAGTCCAACCCGGTAAGACACGACTTATCGCCACTGGCAGCAGCCACT
GGTAACAGGATTAGCAGAGCGAGGTATGTAGGCGGTGCTACAGAGTTCTTGAAGTGGTGGCCTAACTACG
GCTACACTAGAAGGACAGTATTTGGTATCTGCGCTCTGCTGAAGCCAGTTACCTTCGGAAAAAGAGTTGG
TAGCTCTTGATCCGGCAAACAAACCACCGCTGGTAGCGGTGGTTTTTTTGTTTGCAAGCAGCAGATTACG
CGCAGAAAAAAAGGATCTCAAGAAGATCCTTTGATCTTTTCTACGGGGTCTGACGCTCAGTGGAACGAAA
ACTCACGTTAAGGGATTTTGGTCATGAGATTATCAAAAAGGATCTTCACCTAGATCCTTTTAAATTAAAA
ATGAAGTTTTAAATCAATCTAAAGTATATATGAGTAAACTTGGTCTGACAGTTACCAATGCTTAATCAGT
GAGGCACCTATCTCAGCGATCTGTCTATTTCGTTCATCCATAGTTGCCTGACTCCCCGTCGTGTAGATAA
CTACGATACGGGAGGGCTTACCATCTGGCCCCAGTGCTGCAATGATACCGCGAGACCCACGCTCACCGGC
TCCAGATTTATCAGCAATAAACCAGCCAGCCGGAAGGGCCGAGCGCAGAAGTGGTCCTGCAACTTTATCC
GCCTCCATCCAGTCTATTAATTGTTGCCGGGAAGCTAGAGTAAGTAGTTCGCCAGTTAATAGTTTGCGCA
ACGTTGTTGCCATTGCTGCAGGCATCGTGGTGTCACGCTCGTCGTTTGGTATGGCTTCATTCAGCTCCGG
TTCCCAACGATCAAGGCGAGTTACATGATCCCCCATGTTGTGCAAAAAAGCGGTTAGCTCCTTCGGTCCT
CCGATCGTTGTCAGAAGTAAGTTGGCCGCAGTGTTATCACTCATGGTTATGGCAGCACTGCATAATTCTC
TTACTGTCATGCCATCCGTAAGATGCTTTTCTGTGACTGGTGAGTACTCAACCAAGTCATTCTGAGAATA
GTGTATGCGGCGACCGAGTTGCTCTTGCCCGGCGTCAACACGGGATAATACCGCGCCACATAGCAGAACT
TTAAAAGTGCTCATCATTGGAAAACGTTCTTCGGGGCGAAAACTCTCAAGGATCTTACCGCTGTTGAGAT
CCAGTTCGATGTAACCCACTCGTGCACCCAACTGATCTTCAGCATCTTTTACTTTCACCAGCGTTTCTGG
GTGAGCAAAAACAGGAAGGCAAAATGCCGCAAAAAAGGGAATAAGGGCGACACGGAAATGTTGAATACTC
ATACTCTTCCTTTTTCAATATTATTGAAGCATTTATCAGGGTTATTGTCTCATGAGCGGATACATATTTG
AATGTATTTAGAAAAATAAACAAATAGGGGTTCCGCGCACATTTCCCCGAAAAGTGCCACCTGACGTCTA
AGAAACCATTATTATCATGACATTAACCTATAAAAATAGGCGTATCACGAGGCCCTTTCGT
